>Addgene plasmid #86325 | PX458_TFE3_1 | depositor full sequence | sequence record 168206 | Full Sequence
TTTTGCTCACATGTNNGAGGGCCTATTTCCCATGATTCCTTCATATTTGCATATACGATACAAGGCTGTT
AGAGAGATAATTGGAATTAATTTGACTGTAAACACAAAGATATTAGTACAAAATACGTGACGTAGAAAGT
AATAATTTCTTGGGTAGTTTGCAGTTTTAAAATTATGTTTTAAAATGGACTATCATATGCTTACCGTAAC
TTGAAAGTATTTCGATTTCTTGGCTTTATATATCTTGTGGAAAGGACGAAACACCGTCAGGCCTCACCCC
TCCCCTGTTTTAGAGCTAGAAATAGCAAGTTAAAATAAGGCTAGTCCGTTATCAACTTGAAAAAGTGGCA
CCGAGTCGGTGCTTTTTTGTTTTAGAGCTAGAAATAGCAAGTTAAAATAAGGCTAGTCCGTTTTTAGCGC
GTGCGCCAATTCTGCAGACAAATGGCTCTAGAGGTACCCGTTACATAACTTACGGTAAATGGCCCGCCTG
GCTGACCGCCCAACGACCCCCGCCCATTGACGTCAATAGTAACGCCAATAGGGACTTTCCATTGACGTCA
ATGGGTGGAGTATTTACGGTAAACTGCCCACTTGGCAGTACATCAAGTGTATCATATGCCAAGTACGCCC
CCTATTGACGTCAATGACGGTAAATGGCCCGCCTGGCATTGTGCCCAGTACATGACCTTATGGGACTTTC
CTACTTGGCAGTACATCTACGTATTAGTCATCGCTATTACCATGGTCGAGGTGAGCCCCACGTTCTGCTT
CACTCTCCCCATCTCCCCCCCCTCCCCACCCCCAATTTTGTATTTATTTATTTTTTAATTATTTTGTGCA
GCGATGGGGGCGGGGGGGGGGGGGGGGCGCGCGCCAGGCGGGGCGGGGCGGGGCGAGGGGCGGGGCGGGG
CGAGGCGGAGAGGTGCGGCGGCAGCCAATCAGAGCGGCGCGCTCCGAAAGTTTCCTTTTATGGCGAGGCG
GCGGCGGCGGCGGCCCTATAAAAAGCGAAGCGCGCGGCGGGCGGGAGTCGCTGCGACGCTGCCTTCGCCC
CGTGCCCCGCTCCGCCGCCGCCTCGCGCCGCCCGCCCCGGCTCTGACTGACCGCGTTACTCCCACAGGTG
AGCGGGCGGGACGGCCCTTCTCCTCCGGGCTGTAATTAGCTGAGCAAGAGGTAAGGGTTTAAGGGATGGT
TGGTTGGTGGGGTATTAATGTTTAATTACCTGGAGCACCTGCCTGAAATCACTTTTTTTCAGGTTGGACC
GGTGCCACCATGGACTATAAGGACCACGACGGAGACTACAAGGATCATGATATTGATTACAAAGACGATG
ACGATAAGATGGCCCCAAAGAAGAAGCGGAAGGTCGGTATCCACGGAGTCCCAGCAGCCGACAAGAAGTA
CAGCATCGGCCTGGACATCGGCACCAACTCTGTGGGCTGGGCCGTGATCACCGACGAGTACAAGGTGCCC
AGCAAGAAATTCAAGGTGCTGGGCAACACCGACCGGCACAGCATCAAGAAGAACCTGATCGGAGCCCTGC
TGTTCGACAGCGGCGAAACAGCCGAGGCCACCCGGCTGAAGAGAACCGCCAGAAGAAGATACACCAGACG
GAAGAACCGGATCTGCTATCTGCAAGAGATCTTCAGCAACGAGATGGCCAAGGTGGACGACAGCTTCTTC
CACAGACTGGAAGAGTCCTTCCTGGTGGAAGAGGATAAGAAGCACGAGCGGCACCCCATCTTCGGCAACA
TCGTGGACGAGGTGGCCTACCACGAGAAGTACCCCACCATCTACCACCTGAGAAAGAAACTGGTGGACAG
CACCGACAAGGCCGACCTGCGGCTGATCTATCTGGCCCTGGCCCACATGATCAAGTTCCGGGGCCACTTC
CTGATCGAGGGCGACCTGAACCCCGACAACAGCGACGTGGACAAGCTGTTCATCCAGCTGGTGCAGACCT
ACAACCAGCTGTTCGAGGAAAACCCCATCAACGCCAGCGGCGTGGACGCCAAGGCCATCCTGTCTGCCAG
ACTGAGCAAGAGCAGACGGCTGGAAAATCTGATCGCCCAGCTGCCCGGCGAGAAGAAGAATGGCCTGTTC
GGAAACCTGATTGCCCTGAGCCTGGGCCTGACCCCCAACTTCAAGAGCAACTTCGACCTGGCCGAGGATG
CCAAACTGCAGCTGAGCAAGGACACCTACGACGACGACCTGGACAACCTGCTGGCCCAGATCGGCGACCA
GTACGCCGACCTGTTTCTGGCCGCCAAGAACCTGTCCGACGCCATCCTGCTGAGCGACATCCTGAGAGTG
AACACCGAGATCACCAAGGCCCCCCTGAGCGCCTCTATGATCAAGAGATACGACGAGCACCACCAGGACC
TGACCCTGCTGAAAGCTCTCGTGCGGCAGCAGCTGCCTGAGAAGTACAAAGAGATTTTCTTCGACCAGAG
CAAGAACGGCTACGCCGGCTACATTGACGGCGGAGCCAGCCAGGAAGAGTTCTACAAGTTCATCAAGCCC
ATCCTGGAAAAGATGGACGGCACCGAGGAACTGCTCGTGAAGCTGAACAGAGAGGACCTGCTGCGGAAGC
AGCGGACCTTCGACAACGGCAGCATCCCCCACCAGATCCACCTGGGAGAGCTGCACGCCATTCTGCGGCG
GCAGGAAGATTTTTACCCATTCCTGAAGGACAACCGGGAAAAGATCGAGAAGATCCTGACCTTCCGCATC
CCCTACTACGTGGGCCCTCTGGCCAGGGGAAACAGCAGATTCGCCTGGATGACCAGAAAGAGCGAGGAAA
CCATCACCCCCTGGAACTTCGAGGAAGTGGTGGACAAGGGCGCTTCCGCCCAGAGCTTCATCGAGCGGAT
GACCAACTTCGATAAGAACCTGCCCAACGAGAAGGTGCTGCCCAAGCACAGCCTGCTGTACGAGTACTTC
ACCGTGTATAACGAGCTGACCAAAGTGAAATACGTGACCGAGGGAATGAGAAAGCCCGCCTTCCTGAGCG
GCGAGCAGAAAAAGGCCATCGTGGACCTGCTGTTCAAGACCAACCGGAAAGTGACCGTGAAGCAGCTGAA
AGAGGACTACTTCAAGAAAATCGAGTGCTTCGACTCCGTGGAAATCTCCGGCGTGGAAGATCGGTTCAAC
GCCTCCCTGGGCACATACCACGATCTGCTGAAAATTATCAAGGACAAGGACTTCCTGGACAATGAGGAAA
ACGAGGACATTCTGGAAGATATCGTGCTGACCCTGACACTGTTTGAGGACAGAGAGATGATCGAGGAACG
GCTGAAAACCTATGCCCACCTGTTCGACGACAAAGTGATGAAGCAGCTGAAGCGGCGGAGATACACCGGC
TGGGGCAGGCTGAGCCGGAAGCTGATCAACGGCATCCGGGACAAGCAGTCCGGCAAGACAATCCTGGATT
TCCTGAAGTCCGACGGCTTCGCCAACAGAAACTTCATGCAGCTGATCCACGACGACAGCCTGACCTTTAA
AGAGGACATCCAGAAAGCCCAGGTGTCCGGCCAGGGCGATAGCCTGCACGAGCACATTGCCAATCTGGCC
GGCAGCCCCGCCATTAAGAAGGGCATCCTGCAGACAGTGAAGGTGGTGGACGAGCTCGTGAAAGTGATGG
GCCGGCACAAGCCCGAGAACATCGTGATCGAAATGGCCAGAGAGAACCAGACCACCCAGAAGGGACAGAA
GAACAGCCGCGAGAGAATGAAGCGGATCGAAGAGGGCATCAAAGAGCTGGGCAGCCAGATCCTGAAAGAA
CACCCCGTGGAAAACACCCAGCTGCAGAACGAGAAGCTGTACCTGTACTACCTGCAGAATGGGCGGGATA
TGTACGTGGACCAGGAACTGGACATCAACCGGCTGTCCGACTACGATGTGGACCATATCGTGCCTCAGAG
CTTTCTGAAGGACGACTCCATCGACAACAAGGTGCTGACCAGAAGCGACAAGAACCGGGGCAAGAGCGAC
AACGTGCCCTCCGAAGAGGTCGTGAAGAAGATGAAGAACTACTGGCGGCAGCTGCTGAACGCCAAGCTGA
TTACCCAGAGAAAGTTCGACAATCTGACCAAGGCCGAGAGAGGCGGCCTGAGCGAACTGGATAAGGCCGG
CTTCATCAAGAGACAGCTGGTGGAAACCCGGCAGATCACAAAGCACGTGGCACAGATCCTGGACTCCCGG
ATGAACACTAAGTACGACGAGAATGACAAGCTGATCCGGGAAGTGAAAGTGATCACCCTGAAGTCCAAGC
TGGTGTCCGATTTCCGGAAGGATTTCCAGTTTTACAAAGTGCGCGAGATCAACAACTACCACCACGCCCA
CGACGCCTACCTGAACGCCGTCGTGGGAACCGCCCTGATCAAAAAGTACCCTAAGCTGGAAAGCGAGTTC
GTGTACGGCGACTACAAGGTGTACGACGTGCGGAAGATGATCGCCAAGAGCGAGCAGGAAATCGGCAAGG
CTACCGCCAAGTACTTCTTCTACAGCAACATCATGAACTTTTTCAAGACCGAGATTACCCTGGCCAACGG
CGAGATCCGGAAGCGGCCTCTGATCGAGACAAACGGCGAAACCGGGGAGATCGTGTGGGATAAGGGCCGG
GATTTTGCCACCGTGCGGAAAGTGCTGAGCATGCCCCAAGTGAATATCGTGAAAAAGACCGAGGTGCAGA
CAGGCGGCTTCAGCAAAGAGTCTATCCTGCCCAAGAGGAACAGCGATAAGCTGATCGCCAGAAAGAAGGA
CTGGGACCCTAAGAAGTACGGCGGCTTCGACAGCCCCACCGTGGCCTATTCTGTGCTGGTGGTGGCCAAA
GTGGAAAAGGGCAAGTCCAAGAAACTGAAGAGTGTGAAAGAGCTGCTGGGGATCACCATCATGGAAAGAA
GCAGCTTCGAGAAGAATCCCATCGACTTTCTGGAAGCCAAGGGCTACAAAGAAGTGAAAAAGGACCTGAT
CATCAAGCTGCCTAAGTACTCCCTGTTCGAGCTGGAAAACGGCCGGAAGAGAATGCTGGCCTCTGCCGGC
GAACTGCAGAAGGGAAACGAACTGGCCCTGCCCTCCAAATATGTGAACTTCCTGTACCTGGCCAGCCACT
ATGAGAAGCTGAAGGGCTCCCCCGAGGATAATGAGCAGAAACAGCTGTTTGTGGAACAGCACAAGCACTA
CCTGGACGAGATCATCGAGCAGATCAGCGAGTTCTCCAAGAGAGTGATCCTGGCCGACGCTAATCTGGAC
AAAGTGCTGTCCGCCTACAACAAGCACCGGGATAAGCCCATCAGAGAGCAGGCCGAGAATATCATCCACC
TGTTTACCCTGACCAATCTGGGAGCCCCTGCCGCCTTCAAGTACTTTGACACCACCATCGACCGGAAGAG
GTACACCAGCACCAAAGAGGTGCTGGACGCCACCCTGATCCACCAGAGCATCACCGGCCTGTACGAGACA
CGGATCGACCTGTCTCAGCTGGGAGGCGACAAAAGGCCGGCGGCCACGAAAAAGGCCGGCCAGGCAAAAA
AGAAAAAGGAATTCGGCAGTGGAGAGGGCAGAGGAAGTCTGCTAACATGCGGTGACGTCGAGGAGAATCC
TGGCCCAGTGAGCAAGGGCGAGGAGCTGTTCACCGGGGTGGTGCCCATCCTGGTCGAGCTGGACGGCGAC
GTAAACGGCCACAAGTTCAGCGTGTCCGGCGAGGGCGAGGGCGATGCCACCTACGGCAAGCTGACCCTGA
AGTTCATCTGCACCACCGGCAAGCTGCCCGTGCCCTGGCCCACCCTCGTGACCACCCTGACCTACGGCGT
GCAGTGCTTCAGCCGCTACCCCGACCACATGAAGCAGCACGACTTCTTCAAGTCCGCCATGCCCGAAGGC
TACGTCCAGGAGCGCACCATCTTCTTCAAGGACGACGGCAACTACAAGACCCGCGCCGAGGTGAAGTTCG
AGGGCGACACCCTGGTGAACCGCATCGAGCTGAAGGGCATCGACTTCAAGGAGGACGGCAACATCCTGGG
GCACAAGCTGGAGTACAACTACAACAGCCACAACGTCTATATCATGGCCGACAAGCAGAAGAACGGCATC
AAGGTGAACTTCAAGATCCGCCACAACATCGAGGACGGCAGCGTGCAGCTCGCCGACCACTACCAGCAGA
ACACCCCCATCGGCGACGGCCCCGTGCTGCTGCCCGACAACCACTACCTGAGCACCCAGTCCGCCCTGAG
CAAAGACCCCAACGAGAAGCGCGATCACATGGTCCTGCTGGAGTTCGTGACCGCCGCCGGGATCACTCTC
GGCATGGACGAGCTGTACAAGGAATTCTAACTAGAGCTCGCTGATCAGCCTCGACTGTGCCTTCTAGTTG
CCAGCCATCTGTTGTTTGCCCCTCCCCCGTGCCTTCCTTGACCCTGGAAGGTGCCACTCCCACTGTCCTT
TCCTAATAAAATGAGGAAATTGCATCGCATTGTCTGAGTAGGTGTCATTCTATTCTGGGGGGTGGGGTGG
GGCAGGACAGCAAGGGGGAGGATTGGGAAGAGAATAGCAGGCATGCTGGGGAGCGGCCGCAGGAACCCCT
AGTGATGGAGTTGGCCACTCCCTCTCTGCGCGCTCGCTCGCTCACTGAGGCCGGGCGACCAAAGGTCGCC
CGACGCCCGGGCTTTGCCCGGGCGGCCTCAGTGAGCGAGCGAGCGCGCAGCTGCCTGCAGGGGCGCCTGA
TGCGGTATTTTCTCCTTACGCATCTGTGCGGTATTTCACACCGCATA
[142 nt withheld, positions 6768-6909]
C
[141 nt withheld, positions 6911-7051]
CCTTTGACGTTGGAGTCCACGTTCTTT
[37 nt withheld, positions 7079-7115]
ACCCTATCTCGGGCTATTCTTTTGATTTATAAGGGATTTTGCCGATTTCGGCCTATTGGTTAAAAAATGA
GCTGATTTAACAAAAATTTAACGCGAATTTTAACAAAATATTAACGTTTACAATTTTATGGTGCACTCTC
AGTACAATCTGCTCTGATGCCGCATAGTTAAGCCAGCCCCGACACCCGCCAACACCCGCTGACGCGCCCT
GACGGGCTTGTCTGCTCCCGGCATCCGCTTACAGACAAGCTGTGACCGTCTCCGGGAGCTGCATGTGTCA
GAGGTTTTCACCGTCATCACCGAAACGCGCGAGACGAAAGGGCCTCGTGATACGCCTATTTTTATAGGTT
AATGTCATGATAATAATGGTTTCTTAGACGTCAGGTGGCACTTTTCGGGGAAATGTGCGCGGAACCCCTA
TTTGTTTATTTTTCTAAATACATTCAAATATGTATCCGCTCATGAGACAATAACCCTGATAAATGCTTCA
ATAATATTGAAAAAGGAAGAGTATGAGTATTCAACATTTCCGTGTCGCCCTTATTCCCTTTTTTGCGGCA
TTTTGCCTTCCTGTTTTTGCTCACCCAGAAACGCTGGTGAAAGTAAAAGATGCTGAAGATCAGTTGGGTG
CACGAGTGGGTTACATCGAACTGGATCTCAACAGCGGTAAGATCCTTGAGAGTTTTCGCCCCGAAGAACG
TTTTCCAATGATGAGCACTTTTAAAGTTCTGCTATGTGGCGCGGTATTATCCCGTATTGACGCCGGGCAA
GAGCAACTCGGTCGCCGCATACACTATTCTCAGAATGACTTGGTTGAGTACTCACCAGTCACAGAAAAGC
ATCTTACGGATGGCATGACAGTAAGAGAATTATGCAGTGCTGCCATAACCATGAGTGATAACACTGCGGC
CAACTTACTTCTGACAACGATCGGAGGACCGAAGGAGCTAACCGCTTTTTTGCACAACATGGGGGATCAT
GTAACTCGCCTTGATCGTTGGGAACCGGAGCTGAATGAAGCCATACCAAACGACGAGCGTGACACCACGA
TGCCTGTAGCAATGGCAACAACGTTGCGCAAACTATTAACTGGCGAACTACTTACTCTAGCTTCCCGGCA
ACAATTAATAGACTGGATGGAGGCGGATAAAGTTGCAGGACCACTTCTGCGCTCGGCCCTTCCGGCTGGC
TGGTTTATTGCTGATAAATCTGGAGCCGGTGAGCGTGGAAGCCGCGGTATCATTGCAGCACTGGGGCCAG
ATGGTAAGCCCTCCCGTATCGTAGTTATCTACACGACGGGGAGTCAGGCAACTATGGATGAACGAAATAG
ACAGATCGCTGAGATAGGTGCCTCACTGATTAAGCATTGGTAACTGTCAGACCAAGTTTACTCATATATA
CTTTAGATTGATTTAAAACTTCATTTTTAATTTAAAAGGATCTAGGTGAAGATCCTTTTTGATAATCTCA
TGACCAAAATCCCTTAACGTGAGTTTTCGTTCCACTGAGCGTCAGACCCCGTAGAAAAGATCAAAGGATC
TTCTTGAGATCCTTTTTTTCTGCGCGTAATCTGCTGCTTGCAAACAAAAAAACCACCGCTACCAGCGGTG
GTTTGTTTGCCGGATCAAGAGCTACCAACTCTTTTTCCGAAGGTAACTGGCTTCAGCAGAGCGCAGATAC
CAAATACTGTCCTTCTAGTGTAGCCGTAGTTAGGCCACCACTTCAAGAACTCTGTAGCACCGCCTACATA
CCTCGCTCTGCTAATCCTGTTACCAGTGGCTGCTGCCAGTGGCGATAAGTCGTGTCTTACCGGGTTGGAC
TCAAGACGATAGTTACCGGATAAGGCGCAGCGGTCGGGCTGAACGGGGGGTTCGTGCACACAGCCCAGCT
TGGAGCGAACGACCTACACCGAACTGAGATACCTACAGCGTGAGCTATGAGAAAGCGCCACGCTTCCCGA
AGGGAGAAAGGCGGACAGGTATCCGGTAAGCGGCAGGGTCGGAACAGGAGAGCGCACGAGGGAGCTTCCA
GGGGGAAACGCCTGGTATCTTTATAGTCCTGTCGGGTTTCGCCACCTCTGACTTGAGCGTCGATTTTTGT
GATGCTCGTCAGGGGGGCGGAGCCTATGGAAAAACGCCAGCAACGCGGCCTTTTTACGGTTCCTGGCCTT
TTGCTGGCC
Features (pLannotate 1.2.2; 19 found; start..end, strand, type, name):
     17..257     +  promoter       U6 promoter: RNA polymerase III promoter for human U6 snRNA
    287..362     +  misc_RNA       gRNA scaffold: guide RNA scaffold for the Streptococcus pyogenes CRISPR/Cas9 system
    369..412     +  misc_RNA       gRNA scaffold (fragment): guide RNA scaffold for the Streptococcus pyogenes CRISPR/Cas9 system
    459..744     +  enhancer       CMV enhancer: human cytomegalovirus immediate early enhancer; contains an 18-bp deletion relative to the standard CMV enhancer
    746..1023    +  promoter       chicken β-actin promoter: No description available
   1024..1252    +  intron         hybrid intron: hybrid between chicken β-actin (CBA) and minute virus of mice (MMV) introns (Gray et al., 2011)
   1390..2991    +  CDS            Cas9(N): N-terminal portion of Streptococcus pyogenes Cas9 (Zetsche et al., 2015)
   2992..5490    +  CDS            Cas9(C): C-terminal portion of Streptococcus pyogenes Cas9 (Zetsche et al., 2015)
   5491..5538    +  CDS            nucleoplasmin NLS: bipartite nuclear localization signal from nucleoplasmin
   5608..6321    +  CDS            EGFP: EGFP is a basic (constitutively fluorescent) green fluorescent protein published in 1996, derived from Aequorea victoria. It is reported to be a rapidly-maturing weak dimer with moderate acid sensitivity.
   6355..6466    +  polyA_signal   bGH poly(A) signal: bovine growth hormone polyadenylation signal
   6571..6711    +  repeat_region  AAV2 ITR: inverted terminal repeat of adeno-associated virus serotype 2 inverted
   6716..6767    -  misc_feature   bom (fragment): basis of mobility region from pBR322
   6786..7166    +  rep_origin     M13 ori (sequence partly withheld): M13 bacteriophage origin of replication; arrow indicates direction of (+) strand synthesis
   7242..7291    -  misc_feature   bom (fragment): basis of mobility region from pBR322
   7393..7428    -  CDS            rop (fragment): Rop protein, which maintains plasmids at low copy number; rop
   7523..7627    +  promoter       AmpR promoter: bla
   7628..8488    +  CDS            AmpR: β-lactamase; bla; confers resistance to ampicillin, carbenicillin, and related antibiotics
   8659..9247    +  rep_origin     ori: high-copy-number ColE1/pMB1/pBR322/pUC origin of replication
