[The description below was written by a language model from this plasmid's Addgene catalogue record and pLannotate feature annotations shown in this document.]
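Description:
PX458_TFE3_1 is a mammalian CRISPR expression plasmid built on the PX458 backbone, an all-in-one vector that delivers both a guide RNA and Streptococcus pyogenes Cas9 with a fluorescent marker. It is propagated in E. coli as a high-copy plasmid through a ColE1/pUC-type origin and selected with ampicillin via the β-lactamase gene. The backbone also carries an M13/f1-type phage origin and a single AAV2 inverted terminal repeat, a leftover of the vector's lineage rather than a functional packaging arrangement, since only one ITR is annotated.

The payload consists of two expression units. A human U6 RNA polymerase III promoter drives a guide RNA directed against human TFE3, introduced by Gibson cloning in the gap between the promoter and the S. pyogenes gRNA scaffold; a second partial scaffold fragment is annotated just downstream. The second unit uses a hybrid CMV enhancer/chicken β-actin promoter with a hybrid intron to express Cas9, annotated as contiguous N- and C-terminal portions that together form the full-length coding sequence, followed by a nucleoplasmin nuclear localization signal, EGFP and a bovine growth hormone polyadenylation signal. The feature table does not annotate the element linking Cas9 to EGFP. EGFP fluorescence allows transfected cells to be identified or sorted.

According to the record, the guide targets the 3' end of TFE3, and the plasmid belongs to a CRISPR-based tagging system that adds an epitope tag (currently FLAG) to endogenous proteins. This supports ChIP-seq of DNA-binding factors such as TFE3 without a protein-specific antibody. The donor template carrying the tag is not part of this plasmid.
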