Addgene plasmid #86325: PX458_TFE3_1
Purpose: Encodes gRNA for 3' target of human TFE3
Depositing lab: Eric Mendenhall & Richard M. Myers. Depositing organization: University of Alabama in Huntsville. Publication: CETCh-seq: CRISPR epitope tagging ChIP-seq of DNA-binding proteins. Savic D, Partridge EC, Newberry KM, Smith SB, Meadows SK, Roberts BS, Mackiewicz M, Mendenhall EM, Myers RM. Genome Res. 2015 Sep 9. 10.1101/gr.193540.115 PubMed 26355004.
Backbone
  Vector backbone: PX458
  Vector type: CRISPR
Growth in bacteria
  Bacterial resistance: Ampicillin, 100 μg/mL
  Growth temperature: 37°C
  Growth strain: DH5alpha
  Copy number: High Copy
Gene/Insert
  Gene/Insert name: gRNA against TFE3
  gRNA/shRNA sequence: GTCAGGCCTCACCCCTCCCCT
  Species: H. sapiens (human)
  Entrez Gene: TFE3 (a.k.a. MRXSPF, RCCP2, RCCX1, TFEA, bHLHe33)
  Cloning method: Gibson Cloning
  Sequencing primers: 5′ pBR322ori-F
Terms and licenses: Academic/Nonprofit Terms; Industry Terms: Not Available to Industry
Depositor comments: Note: This plasmid is part of the Mendenhall and Meyers CRISPR-based Tagging system to add a tag (currently using FLAG) to endogenous proteins. Please see https://www.addgene.org/crispr/tagging/ for more details.
How to cite: PX458_TFE3_1 was a gift from Eric Mendenhall & Richard M. Myers (Addgene plasmid # 86325 ; http://n2t.net/addgene:86325 ; RRID:Addgene_86325)
