>Addgene plasmid #86325 | PX458_TFE3_1 | addgene partial sequence | sequence record 170863 | Addgene Partial NGS Result
GACTATAAGGACCACGACGGAGACTACAAGGATCATGATATTGATTACAAAGACGATGACGATAAGATGG
CCCCAAAGAAGAAGCGGAAGGTCGGTATCCACGGAGTCCCAGCAGCCGACAAGAAGTACAGCATCGGCCT
GGACATCGGCACCAACTCTGTGGGCTGGGCCGTGATCACCGACGAGTACAAGGTGCCCAGCAAGAAATTC
AAGGTGCTGGGCAACACCGACCGGCACAGCATCAAGAAGAACCTGATCGGAGCCCTGCTGTTCGACAGCG
GCGAAACAGCCGAGGCCACCCGGCTGAAGAGAACCGCCAGAAGAAGATACACCAGACGGAAGAACCGGAT
CTGCTATCTGCAAGAGATCTTCAGCAACGAGATGGCCAAGGTGGACGACAGCTTCTTCCACAGACTGGAA
GAGTCCTTCCTGGTGGAAGAGGATAAGAAGCACGAGCGGCACCCCATCTTCGGCAACATCGTGGACGAGG
TGGCCTACCACGAGAAGTACCCCACCATCTACCACCTGAGAAAGAAACTGGTGGACAGCACCGACAAGGC
CGACCTGCGGCTGATCTATCTGGCCCTGGCCCACATGATCAAGTTCCGGGGCCACTTCCTGATCGAGGGC
GACCTGAACCCCGACAACAGCGACGTGGACAAGCTGTTCATCCAGCTGGTGCAGACCTACAACCAGCTGT
TCGAGGAAAACCCCATCAACGCCAGCGGCGTGGACGCCAAGGCCATCCTGTCTGCCAGACTGAGCAAGAG
CAGACGGCTGGAAAATCTGATCGCCCAGCTGCCCGGCGAGAAGAAGAATGGCCTGTTCGGAAACCTGATT
GCCCTGAGCCTGGGCCTGACCCCCAACTTCAAGAGCAACTTCGACCTGGCCGAGGATGCCAAACTGCAGC
TGAGCAAGGACACCTACGACGACGACCTGGACAACCTGCTGGCCCAGATCGGCGACCAGTACGCCGACCT
GTTTCTGGCCGCCAAGAACCTGTCCGACGCCATCCTGCTGAGCGACATCCTGAGAGTGAACACCGAGATC
ACCAAGGCCCCCCTGAGCGCCTCTATGATCAAGAGATACGACGAGCACCACCAGGACCTGACCCTGCTGA
AAGCTCTCGTGCGGCAGCAGCTGCCTGAGAAGTACAAAGAGATTTTCTTCGACCAGAGCAAGAACGGCTA
CGCCGGCTACATTGACGGCGGAGCCAGCCAGGAAGAGTTCTACAAGTTCATCAAGCCCATCCTGGAAAAG
ATGGACGGCACCGAGGAACTGCTCGTGAAGCTGAACAGAGAGGACCTGCTGCGGAAGCAGCGGACCTTCG
ACAACGGCAGCATCCCCCACCAGATCCACCTGGGAGAGCTGCACGCCATTCTGCGGCGGCAGGAAGATTT
TTACCCATTCCTGAAGGACAACCGGGAAAAGATCGAGAAGATCCTGACCTTCCGCATCCCCTACTACGTG
GGCCCTCTGGCCAGGGGAAACAGCAGATTCGCCTGGATGACCAGAAAGAGCGAGGAAACCATCACCCCCT
GGAACTTCGAGGAAGTGGTGGACAAGGGCGCTTCCGCCCAGAGCTTCATCGAGCGGATGACCAACTTCGA
TAAGAACCTGCCCAACGAGAAGGTGCTGCCCAAGCACAGCCTGCTGTACGAGTACTTCACCGTGTATAAC
GAGCTGACCAAAGTGAAATACGTGACCGAGGGAATGAGAAAGCCCGCCTTCCTGAGCGGCGAGCAGAAAA
AGGCCATCGTGGACCTGCTGTTCAAGACCAACCGGAAAGTGACCGTGAAGCAGCTGAAAGAGGACTACTT
CAAGAAAATCGAGTGCTTCGACTCCGTGGAAATCTCCGGCGTGGAAGATCGGTTCAACGCCTCCCTGGGC
ACATACCACGATCTGCTGAAAATTATCAAGGACAAGGACTTCCTGGACAATGAGGAAAACGAGGACATTC
TGGAAGATATCGTGCTGACCCTGACACTGTTTGAGGACAGAGAGATGATCGAGGAACGGCTGAAAACCTA
TGCCCACCTGTTCGACGACAAAGTGATGAAGCAGCTGAAGCGGCGGAGATACACCGGCTGGGGCAGGCTG
AGCCGGAAGCTGATCAACGGCATCCGGGACAAGCAGTCCGGCAAGACAATCCTGGATTTCCTGAAGTCCG
ACGGCTTCGCCAACAGAAACTTCATGCAGCTGATCCACGACGACAGCCTGACCTTTAAAGAGGACATCCA
GAAAGCCCAGGTGTCCGGCCAGGGCGATAGCCTGCACGAGCACATTGCCAATCTGGCCGGCAGCCCCGCC
ATTAAGAAGGGCATCCTGCAGACAGTGAAGGTGGTGGACGAGCTCGTGAAAGTGATGGGCCGGCACAAGC
CCGAGAACATCGTGATCGAAATGGCCAGAGAGAACCAGACCACCCAGAAGGGACAGAAGAACAGCCGCGA
GAGAATGAAGCGGATCGAAGAGGGCATCAAAGAGCTGGGCAGCCAGATCCTGAAAGAACACCCCGTGGAA
AACACCCAGCTGCAGAACGAGAAGCTGTACCTGTACTACCTGCAGAATGGGCGGGATATGTACGTGGACC
AGGAACTGGACATCAACCGGCTGTCCGACTACGATGTGGACCATATCGTGCCTCAGAGCTTTCTGAAGGA
CGACTCCATCGACAACAAGGTGCTGACCAGAAGCGACAAGAACCGGGGCAAGAGCGACAACGTGCCCTCC
GAAGAGGTCGTGAAGAAGATGAAGAACTACTGGCGGCAGCTGCTGAACGCCAAGCTGATTACCCAGAGAA
AGTTCGACAATCTGACCAAGGCCGAGAGAGGCGGCCTGAGCGAACTGGATAAGGCCGGCTTCATCAAGAG
ACAGCTGGTGGAAACCCGGCAGATCACAAAGCACGTGGCACAGATCCTGGACTCCCGGATGAACACTAAG
TACGACGAGAATGACAAGCTGATCCGGGAAGTGAAAGTGATCACCCTGAAGTCCAAGCTGGTGTCCGATT
TCCGGAAGGATTTCCAGTTTTACAAAGTGCGCGAGATCAACAACTACCACCACGCCCACGACGCCTACCT
GAACGCCGTCGTGGGAACCGCCCTGATCAAAAAGTACCCTAAGCTGGAAAGCGAGTTCGTGTACGGCGAC
TACAAGGTGTACGACGTGCGGAAGATGATCGCCAAGAGCGAGCAGGAAATCGGCAAGGCTACCGCCAAGT
ACTTCTTCTACAGCAACATCATGAACTTTTTCAAGACCGAGATTACCCTGGCCAACGGCGAGATCCGGAA
GCGGCCTCTGATCGAGACAAACGGCGAAACCGGGGAGATCGTGTGGGATAAGGGCCGGGATTTTGCCACC
GTGCGGAAAGTGCTGAGCATGCCCCAAGTGAATATCGTGAAAAAGACCGAGGTGCAGACAGGCGGCTTCA
GCAAAGAGTCTATCCTGCCCAAGAGGAACAGCGATAAGCTGATCGCCAGAAAGAAGGACTGGGACCCTAA
GAAGTACGGCGGCTTCGACAGCCCCACCGTGGCCTATTCTGTGCTGGTGGTGGCCAAAGTGGAAAAGGGC
AAGTCCAAGAAACTGAAGAGTGTGAAAGAGCTGCTGGGGATCACCATCATGGAAAGAAGCAGCTTCGAGA
AGAATCCCATCGACTTTCTGGAAGCCAAGGGCTACAAAGAAGTGAAAAAGGACCTGATCATCAAGCTGCC
TAAGTACTCCCTGTTCGAGCTGGAAAACGGCCGGAAGAGAATGCTGGCCTCTGCCGGCGAACTGCAGAAG
GGAAACGAACTGGCCCTGCCCTCCAAATATGTGAACTTCCTGTACCTGGCCAGCCACTATGAGAAGCTGA
AGGGCTCCCCCGAGGATAATGAGCAGAAACAGCTGTTTGTGGAACAGCACAAGCACTACCTGGACGAGAT
CATCGAGCAGATCAGCGAGTTCTCCAAGAGAGTGATCCTGGCCGACGCTAATCTGGACAAAGTGCTGTCC
GCCTACAACAAGCACCGGGATAAGCCCATCAGAGAGCAGGCCGAGAATATCATCCACCTGTTTACCCTGA
CCAATCTGGGAGCCCCTGCCGCCTTCAAGTACTTTGACACCACCATCGACCGGAAGAGGTACACCAGCAC
CAAAGAGGTGCTGGACGCCACCCTGATCCACCAGAGCATCACCGGCCTGTACGAGACACGGATCGACCTG
TCTCAGCTGGGAGGCGACAAAAGGCCGGCGGCCACGAAAAAGGCCGGCCAGGCAAAAAAGAAAAAGGAAT
TCGGCAGTGGAGAGGGCAGAGGAAGTCTGCTAACATGCGGTGACGTCGAGGAGAATCCTGGCCCAGTGAG
CAAGGGCGAGGAGCTGTTCACCGGGGTGGTGCCCATCCTGGTCGAGCTGGACGGCGACGTAAACGGCCAC
AAGTTCAGCGTGTCCGGCGAGGGCGAGGGCGATGCCACCTACGGCAAGCTGACCCTGAAGTTCATCTGCA
CCACCGGCAAGCTGCCCGTGCCCTGGCCCACCCTCGTGACCACCCTGACCTACGGCGTGCAGTGCTTCAG
CCGCTACCCCGACCACATGAAGCAGCACGACTTCTTCAAGTCCGCCATGCCCGAAGGCTACGTCCAGGAG
CGCACCATCTTCTTCAAGGACGACGGCAACTACAAGACCCGCGCCGAGGTGAAGTTCGAGGGCGACACCC
TGGTGAACCGCATCGAGCTGAAGGGCATCGACTTCAAGGAGGACGGCAACATCCTGGGGCACAAGCTGGA
GTACAACTACAACAGCCACAACGTCTATATCATGGCCGACAAGCAGAAGAACGGCATCAAGGTGAACTTC
AAGATCCGCCACAACATCGAGGACGGCAGCGTGCAGCTCGCCGACCACTACCAGCAGAACACCCCCATCG
GCGACGGCCCCGTGCTGCTGCCCGACAACCACTACCTGAGCACCCAGTCCGCCCTGAGCAAAGACCCCAA
CGAGAAGCGCGATCACATGGTCCTGCTGGAGTTCGTGACCGCCGCCGGGATCACTCTCGGCATGGACGAG
CTGTACAAGGAATTCTAACTAGAGCTCGCTGATCAGCCTCGACTGTGCCTTCTAGTTGCCAGCCATCTGT
TGTTTGCCCCTCCCCCGTGCCTTCCTTGACCCTGGAAGGTGCCACTCCCACTGTCCTTTCCTAATAAAAT
GAGGAAATTGCATCGCATTGTCTGAGTAGGTGTCATTCTATTCTGGGGGGTGGGGTGGGGCAGGACAGCA
AGGGGGAGGATTGGGAAGAGAATAGCAGGCATGCTGGGGAGCGGCCGCAGGAACCCCTAGTGATGGAGTT
GGCCACTCCCTCTCTGCGCGCTCGCTCGCTCACTGAGGCCGGGCGACCAAAGGTCGCCCGACGCCCGGGC
TTTGCCCGGGCGGCCTCAGTGAGCGAGCGAGCGCGCAGCTGCCTGCAGGGGCGCCTGATGCGGTATTTTC
TCCTTACGCATCTGTGCGGTATTTCACACCGCATA
[95 nt withheld, positions 5496-5590]
T
[46 nt withheld, positions 5592-5637]
C
[141 nt withheld, positions 5639-5779]
CCTTTGACGTTGGAGTCCACGTTCTTT
[37 nt withheld, positions 5807-5843]
ACTCTATCTCGGGCTATTCTTTTGATTTATAAGGGATTTTGCCGATTTCGGTCTATTGGTTAAAAAATGA
GCTGATTTAACAAAAATTTAACGCGAATTTTAACAAAATATTAACGTTTACAATTTTATGGTGCACTCTC
AGTACAATCTGCTCTGATGCCGCATAGTTAAGCCAGCCCCGACACCCGCCAACACCCGCTGACGCGCCCT
GACGGGCTTGTCTGCTCCCGGCATCCGCTTACAGACAAGCTGTGACCGTCTCCGGGAGCTGCATGTGTCA
GAGGTTTTCACCGTCATCACCGAAACGCGCGAGACGAAAGGGCCTCGTGATACGCCTATTTTTATAGGTT
AATGTCATGATAATAATGGTTTCTTAGACGTCAGGTGGCACTTTTCGGGGAAATGTGCGCGGAACCCCTA
TTTGTTTATTTTTCTAAATACATTCAAATATGTATCCGCTCATGAGACAATAACCCTGATAAATGCTTCA
ATAATATTGAAAAAGGAAGAGTATGAGTATTCAACATTTCCGTGTCGCCCTTATTCCCTTTTTTGCGGCA
TTTTGCCTTCCTGTTTTTGCTCACCCAGAAACGCTGGTGAAAGTAAAAGATGCTGAAGATCAGTTGGGTG
CACGAGTGGGTTACATCGAACTGGATCTCAACAGCGGTAAGATCCTTGAGAGTTTTCGCCCCGAAGAACG
TTTTCCAATGATGAGCACTTTTAAAGTTCTGCTATGTGGCGCGGTATTATCCCGTATTGACGCCGGGCAA
GAGCAACTCGGTCGCCGCATACACTATTCTCAGAATGACTTGGTTGAGTACTCACCAGTCACAGAAAAGC
ATCTTACGGATGGCATGACAGTAAGAGAATTATGCAGTGCTGCCATAACCATGAGTGATAACACTGCGGC
CAACTTACTTCTGACAACGATCGGAGGACCGAAGGAGCTAACCGCTTTTTTGCACAACATGGGGGATCAT
GTAACTCGCCTTGATCGTTGGGAACCGGAGCTGAATGAAGCCATACCAAACGACGAGCGTGACACCACGA
TGCCTGTAGCAATGGCAACAACGTTGCGCAAACTATTAACTGGCGAACTACTTACTCTAGCTTCCCGGCA
ACAATTAATAGACTGGATGGAGGCGGATAAAGTTGCAGGACCACTTCTGCGCTCGGCCCTTCCGGCTGGC
TGGTTTATTGCTGATAAATCTGGAGCCGGTGAGCGTGGAAGCCGCGGTATCATTGCAGCACTGGGGCCAG
ATGGTAAGCCCTCCCGTATCGTAGTTATCTACACGACGGGGAGTCAGGCAACTATGGATGAACGAAATAG
ACAGATCGCTGAGATAGGTGCCTCACTGATTAAGCATTGGTAACTGTCAGACCAAGTTTACTCATATATA
CTTTAGATTGATTTAAAACTTCATTTTTAATTTAAAAGGATCTAGGTGAAGATCCTTTTTGATAATCTCA
TGACCAAAATCCCTTAACGTGAGTTTTCGTTCCACTGAGCGTCAGACCCCGTAGAAAAGATCAAAGGATC
TTCTTGAGATCCTTTTTTTCTGCGCGTAATCTGCTGCTTGCAAACAAAAAAACCACCGCTACCAGCGGTG
GTTTGTTTGCCGGATCAAGAGCTACCAACTCTTTTTCCGAAGGTAACTGGCTTCAGCAGAGCGCAGATAC
CAAATACTGTTCTTCTAGTGTAGCCGTAGTTAGGCCACCACTTCAAGAACTCTGTAGCACCGCCTACATA
CCTCGCTCTGCTAATCCTGTTACCAGTGGCTGCTGCCAGTGGCGATAAGTCGTGTCTTACCGGGTTGGAC
TCAAGACGATAGTTACCGGATAAGGCGCAGCGGTCGGGCTGAACGGGGGGTTCGTGCACACAGCCCAGCT
TGGAGCGAACGACCTACACCGAACTGAGATACCTACAGCGTGAGCTATGAGAAAGCGCCACGCTTCCCGA
AGGGAGAAAGGCGGACAGGTATCCGGTAAGCGGCAGGGTCGGAACAGGAGAGCGCACGAGGGAGCTTCCA
GGGGGAAACGCCTGGTATCTTTATAGTCCTGTCGGGTTTCGCCACCTCTGACTTGAGCGTCGATTTTTGT
GATGCTCGTCAGGGGGGCGGAGCCTATGGAAAAACGCCAGCAACGCGGCCTTTTTACGGTTCCTGGCCTT
TTGCTGGCCTTTTGCTCACATGTGAGGGCCTATTTCCCATGATTCCTTCATATTTGCATATACGATACAA
GGCTGTTAGAGAGATAATTGGAATTAATTTGACTGTAAACACAAAGATATTAGTACAAAATACGTGACGT
AGAAAGTAATAATTTCTTGGGTAGTTTGCAGTTTTAAAATTATGTTTTAAAATGGACTATCATATGCTTA
CCGTAACTTGAAAGTATTTCGATTTCTTGGCTTTATATATCTTGTGGAAAGGACGAAACACCGTCAGGCC
TCACCCCTCCCCTGTTTTAGAGCTAGAAATAGCAAGTTAAAATAAGGCTAGTCCGTTATCAACTTGAAAA
AGTGGCACCGAGTCGGTGCTTTTTTGTTTTAGAGCTAGAAATAGCAAGTTAAAATAAGGCTAGTCCGTTT
TTAGCGCGTGCGCCAATTCTGCAGACAAATGGCTCTAGAGGTACC
